>Addgene plasmid #77287 | TWF1 gRNA (BRDN0001149022) | addgene full sequence | sequence record 187466 | Addgene Assembled Sequence
CCCGGGTGCAAAGATGGATAAAGTTTTAAACAGAGAGGAATCTTTGCAGCTAATGGACCTTCTAGGTCTT
GAAAGGAGTGGGAATTGGCTCCGGTGCCCGTCAGTGGGCAGAGCGCACATCGCCCACAGTCCCCGAGAAG
TTGGGGGGAGGGGTCGGCAATTGATCCGGTGCCTAGAGAAGGTGGCGCGGGGTAAACTGGGAAAGTGATG
TCGTGTACTGGCTCCGCCTTTTTCCCGAGGGTGGGGGAGAACCGTATATAAGTGCAGTAGTCGCCGTGAA
CGTTCTTTTTCGCAACGGGTTTGCCGCCAGAACACAGGTAAGTGCCGTGTGTGGTTCCCGCGGGCCTGGC
CTCTTTACGGGTTATGGCCCTTGCGTGCCTTGAATTACTTCCACCTGGCTGCAGTACGTGATTCTTGATC
CCGAGCTTCGGGTTGGAAGTGGGTGGGAGAGTTCGAGGCCTTGCGCTTAAGGAGCCCCTTCGCCTCGTGC
TTGAGTTGAGGCCTGGCCTGGGCGCTGGGGCCGCCGCGTGCGAATCTGGTGGCACCTTCGCGCCTGTCTC
GCTGCTTTCGATAAGTCTCTAGCCATTTAAAATTTTTGATGACCTGCTGCGACGCTTTTTTTCTGGCAAG
ATAGTCTTGTAAATGCGGGCCAAGATCTGCACACTGGTATTTCGGTTTTTGGGGCCGCGGGCGGCGACGG
GGCCCGTGCGTCCCAGCGCACATGTTCGGCGAGGCGGGGCCTGCGAGCGCGGCCACCGAGAATCGGACGG
GGGTAGTCTCAAGCTGGCCGGCCTGCTCTGGTGCCTGGCCTCGCGCCGCCGTGTATCGCCCCGCCCTGGG
CGGCAAGGCTGGCCCGGTCGGCACCAGTTGCGTGAGCGGAAAGATGGCCGCTTCCCGGCCCTGCTGCAGG
GAGCTCAAAATGGAGGACGCGGCGCTCGGGAGAGCGGGCGGGTGAGTCACCCACACAAAGGAAAAGGGCC
TTTCCGTCCTCAGCCGTCGCTTCATGTGACTCCACGGAGTACCGGGCGCCGTCCAGGCACCTCGATTAGT
TCTCGAGCTTTTGGAGTACGTCGTCTTTAGGTTGGGGGGAGGGGTTTTATGCGATGGAGTTTCCCCACAC
TGAGTGGGTGGAGACTGAAGTTAGGCCAGCTTGGCACTTGATGTAATTCTCCTTGGAATTTGCCCTTTTT
GAGTTTGGATCTTGGTTCATTCTCAAGCCTCAGACAGTGGTTCAAAGTTTTTTTCTTCCATTTCAGGTGT
CGTGACGTACGGCCACCATGACCGAGTACAAGCCCACGGTGCGCCTCGCCACCCGCGACGACGTCCCCAG
GGCCGTACGCACCCTCGCCGCCGCGTTCGCCGACTACCCCGCCACGCGCCACACCGTCGATCCGGACCGC
CACATCGAGCGGGTCACCGAGCTGCAAGAACTCTTCCTCACGCGCGTCGGGCTCGACATCGGCAAGGTGT
GGGTCGCGGACGACGGCGCCGCCGTGGCGGTCTGGACCACGCCGGAGAGCGTCGAAGCGGGGGCGGTGTT
CGCCGAGATCGGCCCGCGCATGGCCGAGTTGAGCGGTTCCCGGCTGGCCGCGCAGCAACAGATGGAAGGC
CTCCTGGCGCCGCACCGGCCCAAGGAGCCCGCGTGGTTCCTGGCCACCGTCGGAGTCTCGCCCGACCACC
AGGGCAAGGGTCTGGGCAGCGCCGTCGTGCTCCCCGGAGTGGAGGCGGCCGAGCGCGCCGGGGTGCCCGC
CTTCCTGGAGACCTCCGCGCCCCGCAACCTCCCCTTCTACGAGCGGCTCGGCTTCACCGTCACCGCCGAC
GTCGAGGTGCCCGAAGGACCGCGCACCTGGTGCATGACCCGCAAGCCCGGTGCCTGAACGCGTTAAGTCG
ACAATCAACCTCTGGATTACAAAATTTGTGAAAGATTGACTGGTATTCTTAACTATGTTGCTCCTTTTAC
GCTATGTGGATACGCTGCTTTAATGCCTTTGTATCATGCTATTGCTTCCCGTATGGCTTTCATTTTCTCC
TCCTTGTATAAATCCTGGTTGCTGTCTCTTTATGAGGAGTTGTGGCCCGTTGTCAGGCAACGTGGCGTGG
TGTGCACTGTGTTTGCTGACGCAACCCCCACTGGTTGGGGCATTGCCACCACCTGTCAGCTCCTTTCCGG
GACTTTCGCTTTCCCCCTCCCTATTGCCACGGCGGAACTCATCGCCGCCTGCCTTGCCCGCTGCTGGACA
GGGGCTCGGCTGTTGGGCACTGACAATTCCGTGGTGTTGTCGGGGAAATCATCGTCCTTTCCTTGGCTGC
TCGCCTGTGTTGCCACCTGGATTCTGCGCGGGACGTCCTTCTGCTACGTCCCTTCGGCCCTCAATCCAGC
GGACCTTCCTTCCCGCGGCCTGCTGCCGGCTCTGCGGCCTCTTCCGCGTCTTCGCCTTCGCCCTCAGACG
AGTCGGATCTCCCTTTGGGCCGCCTCCCCGCGTCGACTTTAAGACCAATGACTTACAAGGCAGCTGTAGA
TCTTAGCCACTTTTTAAAAGAAAAGGGGGGACTGGAAGGGCTAATTCACTCCCAACGAAGACAAGATCTG
CTTTTTGCTTGTACTGGGTCTCTCTGGTTAGACCAGATCTGAGCCTGGGAGCTCTCTGGCTAACTAGGGA
ACCCACTGCTTAAGCCTCAATAAAGCTTGCCTTGAGTGCTTCAAGTAGTGTGTGCCCGTCTGTTGTGTGA
CTCTGGTAACTAGAGATCCCTCAGACCCTTTTAGTCAGTGTGGAAAATCTCTAGCAGTACGTATAGTAGT
TCATGTCATCTTATTATTCAGTATTTATAACTTGCAAAGAAATGAATATCAGAGAGTGAGAGGAACTTGT
TTATTGCAGCTTATAATGGTTACAAATAAAGCAATAGCATCACAAATTTCACAAATAAAGCATTTTTTTC
ACTGCATTCTAGTTGTGGTTTGTCCAAACTCATCAATGTATCTTATCATGTCTGGCTCTAGCTATCCCGC
CCCTAACTCCGCCCATCCCGCCCCTAACTCCGCCCAGTTCCGCCCATTCTCCGCCCCATGGCTGACTAAT
TTTTTTTATTTATGCAGAGGCCGAGGCCGCCTCGGCCTCTGAGCTATTCCAGAAGTAGTGAGGAGGCTTT
TTTGGAGGCCTAGGGACGTACCCAATTCGCCCTATAGTGAGTCGTATTACGCGCGCTCACTGGCCGTCGT
TTTACAACGTCGTGACTGGGAAAACCCTGGCGTTACCCAACTTAATCGCCTTGCAGCACATCCCCCTTTC
GCCAGCTGGCGTAATAGCGAAGAGGCCCGCACCGATCGCCCTTCCCAACAGTTGCGCAGCCTGAATGGCG
AATGGG
[124 nt withheld, positions 3367-3490]
C
[91 nt withheld, positions 3492-3582]
A
[49 nt withheld, positions 3584-3632]
CCTTTGACGTTGGAGTCCACGTTCTTT
[37 nt withheld, positions 3660-3696]
ACCCTATCTCGGTCTATTCTTTTGATTTATAAGGGATTTTGCCGATTTCGGCCTATTGGTTAAAAAATGA
GCTGATTTAACAAAAATTTAACGCGAATTTTAACAAAATATTAACGCTTACAATTTAGGTGGCACTTTTC
GGGGAAATGTGCGCGGAACCCCTATTTGTTTATTTTTCTAAATACATTCAAATATGTATCCGCTCATGAG
ACAATAACCCTGATAAATGCTTCAATAATATTGAAAAAGGAAGAGTATGAGTATTCAACATTTCCGTGTC
GCCCTTATTCCCTTTTTTGCGGCATTTTGCCTTCCTGTTTTTGCTCACCCAGAAACGCTGGTGAAAGTAA
AAGATGCTGAAGATCAGTTGGGTGCACGAGTGGGTTACATCGAACTGGATCTCAACAGCGGTAAGATCCT
TGAGAGTTTTCGCCCCGAAGAACGTTTTCCAATGATGAGCACTTTTAAAGTTCTGCTATGTGGCGCGGTA
TTATCCCGTATTGACGCCGGGCAAGAGCAACTCGGTCGCCGCATACACTATTCTCAGAATGACTTGGTTG
AGTACTCACCAGTCACAGAAAAGCATCTTACGGATGGCATGACAGTAAGAGAATTATGCAGTGCTGCCAT
AACCATGAGTGATAACACTGCGGCCAACTTACTTCTGACAACGATCGGAGGACCGAAGGAGCTAACCGCT
TTTTTGCACAACATGGGGGATCATGTAACTCGCCTTGATCGTTGGGAACCGGAGCTGAATGAAGCCATAC
CAAACGACGAGCGTGACACCACGATGCCTGTAGCAATGGCAACAACGTTGCGCAAACTATTAACTGGCGA
ACTACTTACTCTAGCTTCCCGGCAACAATTAATAGACTGGATGGAGGCGGATAAAGTTGCAGGACCACTT
CTGCGCTCGGCCCTTCCGGCTGGCTGGTTTATTGCTGATAAATCTGGAGCCGGTGAGCGTGGGTCTCGCG
GTATCATTGCAGCACTGGGGCCAGATGGTAAGCCCTCCCGTATCGTAGTTATCTACACGACGGGGAGTCA
GGCAACTATGGATGAACGAAATAGACAGATCGCTGAGATAGGTGCCTCACTGATTAAGCATTGGTAACTG
TCAGACCAAGTTTACTCATATATACTTTAGATTGATTTAAAACTTCATTTTTAATTTAAAAGGATCTAGG
TGAAGATCCTTTTTGATAATCTCATGACCAAAATCCCTTAACGTGAGTTTTCGTTCCACTGAGCGTCAGA
CCCCGTAGAAAAGATCAAAGGATCTTCTTGAGATCCTTTTTTTCTGCGCGTAATCTGCTGCTTGCAAACA
AAAAAACCACCGCTACCAGCGGTGGTTTGTTTGCCGGATCAAGAGCTACCAACTCTTTTTCCGAAGGTAA
CTGGCTTCAGCAGAGCGCAGATACCAAATACTGTTCTTCTAGTGTAGCCGTAGTTAGGCCACCACTTCAA
GAACTCTGTAGCACCGCCTACATACCTCGCTCTGCTAATCCTGTTACCAGTGGCTGCTGCCAGTGGCGAT
AAGTCGTGTCTTACCGGGTTGGACTCAAGACGATAGTTACCGGATAAGGCGCAGCGGTCGGGCTGAACGG
GGGGTTCGTGCACACAGCCCAGCTTGGAGCGAACGACCTACACCGAACTGAGATACCTACAGCGTGAGCT
ATGAGAAAGCGCCACGCTTCCCGAAGGGAGAAAGGCGGACAGGTATCCGGTAAGCGGCAGGGTCGGAACA
GGAGAGCGCACGAGGGAGCTTCCAGGGGGAAACGCCTGGTATCTTTATAGTCCTGTCGGGTTTCGCCACC
TCTGACTTGAGCGTCGATTTTTGTGATGCTCGTCAGGGGGGCGGAGCCTATGGAAAAACGCCAGCAACGC
GGCCTTTTTACGGTTCCTGGCCTTTTGCTGGCCTTTTGCTCACATGTTCTTTCCTGCGTTATCCCCTGAT
TCTGTGGATAACCGTATTACCGCCTTTGAGTGAGCTGATACCGCTCGCCGCAGCCGAACGACCGAGCGCA
GCGAGTCAGTGAGCGAGGAAGCGGAAGAGCGCCCAATACGCAAACCGCCTCTCCCCGCGCGTTGGCCGAT
TCATTAATGCAGCTGGCACGACAGGTTTCCCGACTGGAAAGCGGGCAGTGAGCGCAACGCAATTAATGTG
AGTTAGCTCACTCATTAGGCACCCCAGGCTTTACACTTTATGCTTCCGGCTCGTATGTTGTGTGGAATTG
TGAGCGGATAACAATTTCACACAGGAAACAGCTATGACCATGATTACGCCAAGCGCGCAATTAACCCTCA
CTAAAGGGAACAAAAGCTGGAGCTGCAAGCTTAATGTAGTCTTATGCAATACTCTTGTAGTCTTGCAACA
TGGTAACGATGAGTTAGCAACATGCCTTACAAGGAGAGAAAAAGCACCGTGCATGCCGATTGGTGGAAGT
AAGGTGGTACGATCGTGCCTTATTAGGAAGGCAACAGACGGGTCTGACATGGATTGGACGAACCACTGAA
TTGCCGCATTGCAGAGATATTGTATTTAAGTGCCTAGCTCGATACATAAACGGGTCTCTCTGGTTAGACC
AGATCTGAGCCTGGGAGCTCTCTGGCTAACTAGGGAACCCACTGCTTAAGCCTCAATAAAGCTTGCCTTG
AGTGCTTCAAGTAGTGTGTGCCCGTCTGTTGTGTGACTCTGGTAACTAGAGATCCCTCAGACCCTTTTAG
TCAGTGTGGAAAATCTCTAGCAGTGGCGCCCGAACAGGGACTTGAAAGCGAAAGGGAAACCAGAGGAGCT
CTCTCGACGCAGGACTCGGCTTGCTGAAGCGCGCACGGCAAGAGGCGAGGGGCGGCGACTGGTGAGTACG
CCAAAAATTTTGACTAGCGGAGGCTAGAAGGAGAGAGATGGGTGCGAGAGCGTCAGTATTAAGCGGGGGA
GAATTAGATCGCGATGGGAAAAAATTCGGTTAAGGCCAGGGGGAAAGAAAAAATATAAATTAAAACATAT
AGTATGGGCAAGCAGGGAGCTAGAACGATTCGCAGTTAATCCTGGCCTGTTAGAAACATCAGAAGGCTGT
AGACAAATACTGGGACAGCTACAACCATCCCTTCAGACAGGATCAGAAGAACTTAGATCATTATATAATA
CAGTAGCAACCCTCTATTGTGTGCATCAAAGGATAGAGATAAAAGACACCAAGGAAGCTTTAGACAAGAT
AGAGGAAGAGCAAAACAAAAGTAAGACCACCGCACAGCAAGCGGCCGCTGATCTTCAGACCTGGAGGAGG
AGATATGAGGGACAATTGGAGAAGTGAATTATATAAATATAAAGTAGTAAAAATTGAACCATTAGGAGTA
GCACCCACCAAGGCAAAGAGAAGAGTGGTGCAGAGAGAAAAAAGAGCAGTGGGAATAGGAGCTTTGTTCC
TTGGGTTCTTGGGAGCAGCAGGAAGCACTATGGGCGCAGCGTCAATGACGCTGACGGTACAGGCCAGACA
ATTATTGTCTGGTATAGTGCAGCAGCAGAACAATTTGCTGAGGGCTATTGAGGCGCAACAGCATCTGTTG
CAACTCACAGTCTGGGGCATCAAGCAGCTCCAGGCAAGAATCCTGGCTGTGGAAAGATACCTAAAGGATC
AACAGCTCCTGGGGATTTGGGGTTGCTCTGGAAAACTCATTTGCACCACTGCTGTGCCTTGGAATGCTAG
TTGGAGTAATAAATCTCTGGAACAGATTTGGAATCACACGACCTGGATGGAGTGGGACAGAGAAATTAAC
AATTACACAAGCTTAATACACTCCTTAATTGAAGAATCGCAAAACCAGCAAGAAAAGAATGAACAAGAAT
TATTGGAATTAGATAAATGGGCAAGTTTGTGGAATTGGTTTAACATAACAAATTGGCTGTGGTATATAAA
ATTATTCATAATGATAGTAGGAGGCTTGGTAGGTTTAAGAATAGTTTTTGCTGTACTTTCTATAGTGAAT
AGAGTTAGGCAGGGATATTCACCATTATCGTTTCAGACCCACCTCCCAACCCCGAGGGGACCCAGAGAGG
GCCTATTTCCCATGATTCCTTCATATTTGCATATACGATACAAGGCTGTTAGAGAGATAATTAGAATTAA
TTTGACTGTAAACACAAAGATATTAGTACAAAATACGTGACGTAGAAAGTAATAATTTCTTGGGTAGTTT
GCAGTTTTAAAATTATGTTTTAAAATGGACTATCATATGCTTACCGTAACTTGAAAGTATTTCGATTTCT
TGGCTTTATATATCTTGTGGAAAGGACGAAACACCGAACCTGAATAATATATAGCAGTTTTAGAGCTAGA
AATAGCAAGTTAAAATAAGGCTAGTCCGTTATCAACTTGAAAAAGTGGCACCGAGTCGGTGCTTTTTTAA
GCTTGGCGTAACTAGATCTTGAGACAAATGGCAGTATTCATCCACAATTTTAAAAGAAAAGGGGGGATTG
GGGGGTACAGTGCAGGGGAAAGAATAGTAGACATAATAGCAACAGACATACAAACTAAAGAATTACAAAA
ACAAATTACAAAAATTCAAAATTTTCGGGTTTATTACAGGGACAGCAGAGATCCACTTTGGCGCCGGCTC
GAGGGGG
Features (pLannotate 1.2.2; 29 found; start..end, strand, type, name):
     14..80      +  CDS            small t antigen (fragment): SV40 (simian virus 40) small t antigen
    106..317     +  promoter       EF-1α core promoter: core promoter for human elongation factor EF-1α
    318..1256    +  intron         EF-1α intron A: intron upstream of the start codon of human EF-1α
   1278..1877    +  CDS            PuroR (fragment): puromycin N-acetyltransferase; pac from Streptomyces; confers resistance to puromycin
   1893..2481    +  misc_feature   WPRE: woodchuck hepatitis virus posttranscriptional regulatory element
   2532..2551    +  misc_feature   cPPT/CTS (fragment): central polypurine tract and central termination sequence of HIV-1
   2553..2786    +  LTR            3' LTR (ΔU3): self-inactivating 3' long terminal repeat (LTR) from HIV-1
   2864..2985    +  polyA_signal   SV40 poly(A) signal: SV40 polyadenylation signal
   3025..3160    +  rep_origin     SV40 ori: SV40 origin of replication
   3181..3199    -  promoter       T7 promoter: promoter for bacteriophage T7 RNA polymerase
   3207..3362    +  CDS            lacZα (fragment): LacZα fragment of β-galactosidase; lacZ fragment
   3367..3795    +  rep_origin     f1 ori (sequence partly withheld): f1 bacteriophage origin of replication; arrow indicates direction of (+) strand synthesis
   3848..3952    +  promoter       AmpR promoter: bla
   3953..4813    +  CDS            AmpR: β-lactamase; bla; confers resistance to ampicillin, carbenicillin, and related antibiotics
   4984..5572    +  rep_origin     ori: high-copy-number ColE1/pMB1/pBR322/pUC origin of replication
   5755..5847    +  CDS            lacI (fragment): lac repressor; lacI; The lac repressor binds to the lac operator to inhibit transcription in E. coli. This inhibition can be relieved by adding lactose or isopropyl-β-D-thiogalactopyranoside (IPTG).
   5860..5881    +  protein_bind   CAP binding site: CAP binding activates transcription in the presence of cAMP. E. coli catabolite activator protein
   5896..5926    +  promoter       lac promoter: promoter for the E. coli lac operon
   5934..5950    +  protein_bind   lac operator: The lac repressor binds to the lac operator to inhibit transcription in E. coli. This inhibition can be relieved by adding lactose or isopropyl-β-D-thiogalactopyranoside (IPTG). lac repressor encoded by lacI
   5995..6013    +  promoter       T3 promoter: promoter for bacteriophage T3 RNA polymerase
   6041..6267    +  promoter       RSV promoter: Rous sarcoma virus enhancer/promoter
   6268..6448    +  LTR            5' LTR (truncated): truncated 5' long terminal repeat (LTR) from HIV-1
   6495..6620    +  misc_feature   HIV-1 Ψ: packaging signal of human immunodeficiency virus type 1
   6604..6967    +  CDS            HIV-1 gag (fragment): gag protein from human immunodeficiency virus 1; gag
   7113..7346    +  misc_feature   RRE: The Rev response element (RRE) of HIV-1 allows for Rev-dependent mRNA export from the nucleus to the cytoplasm.
   7723..7749    +  CDS            Rev (fragment): human immunodeficiency virus 1 (HIV-1) Rev protein; rev; enhances nuclear export of unspliced and incompletely spliced viral mRNAs
   7753..7993    +  promoter       U6 promoter: RNA polymerase III promoter for human U6 snRNA
   8023..8098    +  misc_RNA       gRNA scaffold: guide RNA scaffold for the Streptococcus pyogenes CRISPR/Cas9 system
   8154..8271    +  misc_feature   cPPT/CTS: central polypurine tract and central termination sequence of HIV-1
