[The description below was written by a language model from this plasmid's Addgene catalogue record and pLannotate feature annotations shown in this document.]
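Description:
TWF1 gRNA (BRDN0001149022) is a third-generation lentiviral CRISPR guide plasmid built on the lentiGuide-Puro backbone and designed to express a single guide RNA against human TWF1 (twinfilin-1, also known as A6 or PTK9). It is propagated in E. coli as a high-copy plasmid through a ColE1/pUC-type origin with ampicillin selection from the β-lactamase gene. The backbone also carries an f1 origin, an SV40 origin and residual lac/T7/T3 elements inherited from the cloning vector.

The lentiviral transfer cassette begins with an RSV promoter fused to a truncated HIV-1 5' LTR, which makes genomic RNA production Tat-independent. This is followed by the Ψ packaging signal with a gag fragment and the Rev response element for Rev-dependent nuclear export. Within the provirus, a human U6 RNA polymerase III promoter drives the TWF1-specific spacer joined to the Streptococcus pyogenes Cas9 guide scaffold. A cPPT/CTS element aids nuclear import of the reverse-transcribed genome. Downstream, the EF-1α core promoter with its intron A drives puromycin N-acetyltransferase for selection of transduced mammalian cells. A WPRE enhances transcript expression, and the self-inactivating ΔU3 3' LTR disables LTR promoter activity after integration.

The plasmid does not encode Cas9, so it is meant to be used with a separate Cas9 lentivirus or in cells that already express Cas9, typically to knock out TWF1. The guide was designed against two TWF1 reference transcripts. It is one member of a human kinome gRNA collection associated with work on optimized sgRNA design.
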