Addgene plasmid #77287: TWF1 gRNA (BRDN0001149022)
Purpose: 3rd generation lentiviral gRNA plasmid targeting human TWF1
Depositing lab: John Doench & David Root. Depositing organization: Broad Institute. Publication: Optimized sgRNA design to maximize activity and minimize off-target effects of CRISPR-Cas9. Doench JG, Fusi N, Sullender M, Hegde M, Vaimberg EW, Donovan KF, Smith I, Tothova Z, Wilen C, Orchard R, Virgin HW, Listgarten J, Root DE. Nat Biotechnol. 2016 Jan 18. doi: 10.1038/nbt.3437. PubMed 26780180.
Backbone
  Vector backbone: lentiGuide-Puro
  Backbone manufacturer: Zhang Lab (Addgene plasmid # 52963)
  Vector type: Mammalian Expression, Lentiviral, CRISPR
  Selectable markers: Puromycin
Growth in bacteria
  Bacterial resistance: Ampicillin, 100 μg/mL
  Growth temperature: 37°C
  Growth strain: DH5alpha
  Copy number: High Copy
Gene/Insert
  Gene/Insert name: TWF1 (alt names: TWF1; NM_001242397.1)
  gRNA/shRNA sequence: AACCTGAATAATATATAGCA
  Species: H. sapiens (human)
  Entrez Gene: TWF1 (a.k.a. A6, PTK9)
  Promoter: hU6
  Cloning method: Unknown
  Sequencing primers: 5′ U6-F; 3′ pS2-R
Terms and licenses: Academic/Nonprofit Terms; Industry Terms: Not Available to Industry
Depositor comments: The gRNA was designed to target the following Genbank reference sequence(s): NM_001242397.1,NM_002822.4. Note that this plasmid does NOT contain Cas9. It should be used in conjunction with lentiCas9-Blast (Addgene #52962) or otherwise with cell lines already expressing Cas9. Browse the full kinome gRNA library at http://www.addgene.org/pooled-library/broadgpp-human-kinome/ or visit http://www.broadinstitute.org/rnai/public/ for detailed protocols and information.
How to cite: TWF1 gRNA (BRDN0001149022) was a gift from John Doench & David Root (Addgene plasmid # 77287 ; http://n2t.net/addgene:77287 ; RRID:Addgene_77287)
