>Addgene plasmid #77287 | TWF1 gRNA (BRDN0001149022) | depositor partial sequence | sequence record 144747 | Target Sequence
AACCTGAATAATATATAGCA
