>Addgene plasmid #77287 | TWF1 gRNA (BRDN0001149022) | addgene partial sequence | sequence record 187465 | hU6-F
TAGAAAGTAATAATTTCTTGGGTAGTTTGCAGTTTTAAAATTATGTTTTAAAATGGACTATCATATGCTT
ACCGTAACTTGAAAGTATTTCGATTTCTTGGCTTTATATATCTTGTGGAAAGGACGAAACACCGAACCTG
AATAATATATAGCAGTTTTAGAGCTAGAAATAGCAAGTTAAAATAAGGCTAGTCCGTTATCAACTTGAAA
AAGTGGCACCGAGTCGGTGCTTTTTTAAGCTTGGCGTAACTAGATCTTGAGACAAATGGCAGTATTCATC
CACAATTTTAAAAGAAAAGGGGGGATTGGGGGGTACAGTGCAGGGGAAAGAATAGTAGACATAATAGCAA
CAGACATACAAACTAAAGAATTACAAAAACAAATTACAAAAATTCAAAATTTTCGGGTTTATTACAGGGA
CAGCAGAGATCCACTTTGGCGCCGGCTCGAGGGGGCCCGGGTGCAAAGATGGATAAAGTTTTAAACAGAG
AGGAATCTTTGCAGCTAATGGACCTTCTAGGTCTTGAAAGGAGTGGGAATTGGCTCCGGTGCCCGTCAGT
GGGCAGAGCG
